Addgene plasmid #15878: pISH-V2rb
Depositing lab: Peter Mombaerts. Depositing organization: Rockefeller University. Publication: Combinatorial coexpression of neural and immune multigene families in mouse vomeronasal sensory neurons. Ishii T, Hirota J, Mombaerts P. Curr Biol. 2003 Mar 4. 13(5):394-400. 10.1016/S0960-9822(03)00092-7 PubMed 12620187.
Backbone
  Vector backbone: pGEM-T Easy
  Backbone size w/o insert (bp): 3015
Growth in bacteria
  Bacterial resistance: Ampicillin, 100 μg/mL
  Growth temperature: 37°C
  Growth strain: DH5alpha
  Copy number: High Copy
Gene/Insert
  Gene/Insert name: V2rb
  Species: M. musculus (mouse)
  Insert size (bp): 869
  Cloning method: Restriction Enzyme
  Sequencing primers: 5′ T7; 3′ SP6
Terms and licenses: Academic/Nonprofit Terms; Industry Terms: Not Available to Industry
Depositor comments: ApaI digestion and SP6 RNA polymerase for antisense probe
How to cite: pISH-V2rb was a gift from Peter Mombaerts (Addgene plasmid # 15878 ; http://n2t.net/addgene:15878 ; RRID:Addgene_15878)
