[The description below was written by a language model from this plasmid's Addgene catalogue record.]
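Description:
pISH-V2rb is a bacterial cloning plasmid built on pGEM-T Easy, a small (about 3 kb) high-copy vector that is propagated in E. coli under ampicillin selection. It is not an expression vector for cells or animals. It serves as a template for in vitro transcription, using the opposing T7 and SP6 bacteriophage RNA polymerase promoters that flank the pGEM-T Easy cloning site. The record lists these two promoters as the 5′ and 3′ sequencing primer sites, respectively.

The insert is an 869 bp fragment of mouse V2rb, a member of the V2R family of vomeronasal receptor genes. The record does not state which part of the gene or transcript the fragment covers. According to the depositor's note, linearising the plasmid with ApaI and transcribing with SP6 RNA polymerase produces the antisense strand. This implies that the insert is oriented with its sense strand reading from the T7 side. The resulting run-off transcript is a riboprobe complementary to the endogenous V2rb mRNA.

The "pISH" name and the antisense probe note both point to RNA in situ hybridization as the intended use. The associated publication concerns combinatorial coexpression of neural and immune multigene families in mouse vomeronasal sensory neurons, so the probe would be used to detect V2rb-expressing cells in vomeronasal tissue. No feature table was provided, so details such as the exact insert boundaries and the restriction sites used for cloning cannot be confirmed from the record.
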