>Addgene plasmid #15878 | pISH-V2rb | depositor partial sequence | sequence record 8416 | Author sequence
CAATGCGTGAATTGTCCAGAATACCAATATGCCAACACTGAACAGAACAAATGTATTCAGAAAGGTGTCA
CCTTTCTAAGCTATGAAGACCCCTTGGGAATGGCACTTGCCTTAATGGCCTTCTGCTTCTCTGCATTCAC
AGCTGTGGTACTTTGTGTCTTTGTGAAGCACCATGACACTCCTATTGTGAAGGCCAATAACAGAAGCCTC
AGCTACCTATTACTCATGTCACTCATGTTCTGTTTTCTGTGCTCCTTTTTCTTCATTGGCCTTCCAAACA
GAGCCATCTGTGTCTTACAGCAAATCACATTTGGAATTGTATTCACTGTGGCTGTTTCCACAGTTCTGGC
CAAAACAGTCACTGTGGTTCTGGCTTTCAAAGTCACAGACCCAGGGAGAAGATTGAGAAACTTCCTGGTA
TCAGGGACACCCAACTACATTATTCCCATATGTTCCCTACTCCAATGTGTTCTGTGTGCAATCTGGCTAG
CAGTTTCTCCTCCCTTTGTTGATATTGATGAACACACTCTCCATGGCCACATCATCATTGTGTGCAACAA
GGGCTCAGATACTGCATTCTACTGTATCCTGGGATATTTGGCCTGCATGGCACTTGGAAGCTTCTCTCTG
GCTTTCTTGGCCAAGAATCTGCCTGACACATTCAATGAAGCCAAGTTCTTGACCTTCAGCATGCTAGTGT
TCTGCAGTGTCTGGGTCACCTTCCTCCCTGTCTACCATAGCACCAAGGGCAAACACATGGTTGCTGTGGA
GATCTTCTCCATCTTGGCATCCAGTGCAGGGATCCTTGGGTGTATATTTGTACCCAAGATTTATATCATT
TTAATGCTACCAGAGAGAAATTCTACCCA
