>Addgene plasmid #15878 | pISH-V2rb | addgene partial sequence | sequence record 22613 | T7 5'-TAATACGACTCACTATAGGG-3'
GGCGGCCGCGGGCATTCGATTCAATGCGTGAATTGTCCAGAATACCAATATGCCAACACTGAACAGAACA
AATGTATTCAGAAAGGTGTCACCTTTCTAAGCTATGAAGACCCCTTGGGAATGGCACTTGCCTTAATGGC
CTTCTGCTTCTCTGCATTCACAGCTGTGGTACTTTGTGTCTTTGTGAAGCACCATGACACTCCTATTGTG
AAGGCCAATAACAGAAGCCTCAGCTACCTATTACTCATGTCACTCATGTTCTGTTTTCTGTGCTCCTTTT
TCTTCATTGGCCTTCCAAACAGAGCCATCTGTGTCTTACAGCAAATCACATTTGGAATTGTATTCACTGT
GGCTGTTTCCACAGTTCTGGCCAAAACAGTCACTGTGGTTCTGGCTTTCAAAGTCACAGACCCAGGGAGA
AGATTGAGAAACTTCCTGGTATCAGGGACACCCAACTACATTATTCCCATATGTTCCCTACTCCAATGTG
TTCTGTGTGCAATCTGGCTAGCAGTTTCTCCTCCCTTTGTTGATATTGATGAACACACTCTCCATGGCCA
CATCATCATTGTGTGCAACAAGGGCTCAGATACTGCATTCTACTGTATCCTGGGATATTTGGCCTGCATG
GCACTTGGAAGCTTCTCTCTGGCTTTCTTGGCCAAGAATCTGCCTGACACATTCAATGAAGCCAAGTTCT
TGACCTTCAGCATGCTAGTGTTCTGCAGTGTCTGGGTCACCTTCCTCCCTGTCTACCA
